>Addgene plasmid #47377 | HLH Bmal Pas 1-465-VenC L115E | addgene partial sequence | sequence record 69472 | SV40pA-rev
GTTAACAACAACAATTGCATTCATTTTATGTTTCAGGTTCAGGGGGAGGTGTGGGAGGTTTTTTAAAGCA
AGTAAAACCTCTACAAATGTGGTATGGCTGATTATGATCAGTTATCTAGATCCGGTGGATCCCGAGGGCA
GCATTCCGGACTTGTACAGCTCGTCCATGCCGAGAGTGATCCCGGCGGCGGTCACGAACTCCAGCAGGAC
CATGTGATCGCGCTTCTCGTTGGGGTCTTTGCTCAGGGCGGACTGGTAGCTCAGGTAGTGGTTGTCGGGC
AGCAGCACGGGGCCGTCGCCGATGGGGGTGTTCTGCTGGTAGTGGTCGGCGAGCTGCACGCCGCCGTCCT
CGATGTTGTGGCGGATCTTGAAGTTGGCCTTGATGCCGTTCTTCTGCTTGTCCACCATGGTGGCGACCGG
GCTGTCCATGCTGTGGGGGGGTGCTGTTAGCTGCGGGAAGGTTGGGTCCCCGCCTTCCAGGACATTGGCT
AAAACAACAGTGTTGGTTGAGACAATGTATTCAACTTCCTTGGTCCACGGGTTCATGAAACTGAACCATC
GACTTCGTAGCGTGATAAAAGAACCATCTTTGATCTTAAACTTATAGCAATTAGTTGTGATCTTTTCTCT
TGTCTGTAAAACTTGCCTGTGACATTCTGCGAGGTGTCCTATGTCGTCTTGATGAAAATACTCATAACAT
GATGTACCTAGAAGTTCCTGTGGTAGATACGCCAAAATAGCTGTCGCCCTCTGATCTACAAAAACAAATT
TCCCATCTATTGCGTGTC
