>Addgene plasmid #47377 | HLH Bmal Pas 1-465-VenC L115E | addgene partial sequence | sequence record 69502 | EGFP-C
GAGCTGTACAAGTCCGGAATGCTGCCCTCGGGATCCACCGGATCTAGATAACTGATCATAATCAGCCATA
CCACATTTGTAGAGGTTTTACTTGCTTTAAAAAACCTCCCACACCTCCCCCTGAACCTGAAACATAAAAT
GAATGCAATTGTTGTTGTTAACTTGTTTATTGCAGCTTATAATGGTTACAAATAAAGCAATAGCATCACA
AATTTCACAAATAAAGCATTTTTTTCACTGCATTCTAGTTGTGGTTTGTCCAAACTCATCAATGTATCTT
AAGGCGTAAATTGTAAGCGTTAATATTTTGTTAAAATTCGCGTTAAATTTTTGTTAAATCAGCTCATTTT
TTAACCAATAGGCCGAAATCGGCAAAATCCCTTATAAATCAAAAGAATAGACCGAGATAGGGT
[37 nt withheld, positions 414-450]
AAAGAACGTGGACTCCAACGTCAAAGG
[49 nt withheld, positions 478-526]
T
[91 nt withheld, positions 528-618]
G
[124 nt withheld, positions 620-743]
CAGGTGGCACTTTTCGGGGAAATGTGCGCGGAACCCCTATTTGTTTATTTTTCTAAATACATTCAAATAT
GTATCCGCTCATGAGACAATAACCCTGATAAATGCTTCAATAATATTGAAAAAGGAA
