>Addgene plasmid #47377 | HLH Bmal Pas 1-465-VenC L115E | addgene partial sequence | sequence record 71564 | CMV-F 5'-CGCAAATGGGCGGTAGGCGTG-3'
TTGTGAACCGTCAGATCCGCTAGCATGGCGGACCAGAGAATGGACATTTCCTCAACCATCAGCGACTTCA
TGTCTCCGGGCCCCACCGACCTACTCTCCGGTTCCCTGGGCACCAGTGGTGTGGACTGCAATCGCAAGAG
GAAAGGCAGTGCCACTGACTACCAAGAAAGTATGGACACAGACAAAGATGACCCTCATGGAAGGTTAGAA
TATGCAGAACACCAAGGAAGGATCAAGAATGCAAGGGAGGCCCACAGTCAGATTGAAAAGAGGCGTCGGG
ACAAAATGAACAGTTTCATTGATGAATTGGCTTCTTTGGTACCAACATGCAATGCAATGTCCAGGAAGTT
AGATAAACTCACCGTGGAAAGGATGGCTGTTCAGCACATGAAAACTTTGAGAGGTGCCACCAACCCATAC
ACAGAAGCAAACTACAAGCCAACATTTCTATCAGATGACGAACTGAAACACCTAATTCTCAGGGCAGCAG
ATGGATTTTTGTTTGTCGTAGGATGTGACCGAGGGAAGATCCTCTTTGTCTCCGAGTCTGTCTTCAAGAT
CCTCAATTATAGCCAGAATGACCTTATTGGCCAGAGCTTGTTTGACTACCTGCATCCAAAAGATATTGCC
AAAGTTAAGGAACAGCTATCTTCCTCGGACACTGCGCCCCGGGAGCGACTCATTGATGCCAAGACTGGAC
TTCCGGTTAAAACGGATATAACCCCTGGGCCCTCCCGGCTATGCTCTGGAGCCCGCCGCTCTTTCTTCTG
TAGAATGAAGTGCAACAGGCCTTCAGTAAAGGTGGAAGATAAGGACTTCGCCTCTACCTGTTCAAAGAAA
AAAGCAGATCGAAAAAGCTTCTGCACAATCCACAGCACAGGCTATTTGAAAAGCTGGCCACCCACGAAGA
TGGGGCTGGACGAAGACAATGAGCCAGACA
