[The description below was written by a language model from this plasmid's Addgene catalogue record.]
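Description:
HLH Bmal Pas 1-465-VenC L115E is a mammalian expression plasmid built on the Clontech pEGFP-C1 backbone. It is maintained in bacteria as a high-copy plasmid under kanamycin selection. The insert is a fragment of mouse BMAL1 (Bmal1, also known as Arntl or MOP3). Going by the construct name, it spans residues 1-465 and so covers the basic helix-loop-helix region and the PAS domains. Expression in mammalian cells is driven by the CMV promoter. No feature table is provided and the cloning sites are recorded as unknown, so the junctions, any linker, and what remains of the original EGFP coding region cannot be determined from the record.

The BMAL1 fragment is fused at its C terminus to a C-terminal portion of the yellow fluorescent protein Venus (amino acids 156-239). A Venus fragment of this kind is non-fluorescent by itself and is typically used in bimolecular fluorescence complementation. In that assay, fluorescence is restored only when a binding partner carrying the complementary N-terminal Venus fragment brings the two halves together. The record does not name the partner construct, but the associated work concerns the heterodimeric CLOCK:BMAL1 transcriptional activator complex, which makes a CLOCK fusion the likely counterpart.

The insert carries the point mutation L115E, replacing a leucine with a charged glutamate. The stated purpose is simply that the Venus-tagged Bmal fragment was used for mutation. This fits with testing how individual residues contribute to heterodimer formation in cells, although the record does not describe the expected effect of this substitution.
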