Addgene plasmid #47377: HLH Bmal Pas 1-465-VenC L115E
Purpose: Bmal fragment cloned with Venus tag used for mutation
Depositing lab: Joseph Takahashi. Depositing organization: University of Texas Southwestern Medical Center. Publication: Crystal structure of the heterodimeric CLOCK:BMAL1 transcriptional activator complex. Huang N, Chelliah Y, Shan Y, Taylor CA, Yoo SH, Partch C, Green CB, Zhang H, Takahashi JS. Science. 2012 Jul 13;337(6091):189-94. doi: 10.1126/science.1222804. Epub 2012 May 31. PubMed 22653727.
Backbone
  Vector backbone: pEGFP-C1
  Backbone manufacturer: Clontech
  Vector type: Mammalian Expression
Growth in bacteria
  Bacterial resistance: Kanamycin, 50 μg/mL
  Growth temperature: 37°C
  Growth strain: DH5alpha
  Copy number: High Copy
Gene/Insert
  Gene/Insert name: BMAL
  Species: M. musculus (mouse)
  Mutation: L115E
  Entrez Gene: Bmal1 (a.k.a. Arnt3, Arntl, BMAL1b, MOP3, bHLHe5, bmal1b')
  Promoter: CMV
  Tag / fusion protein: Venus aa 156-239 (C terminal on backbone)
  Cloning method: Restriction Enzyme; 5′ cloning site unknown (unknown if destroyed); 3′ cloning site unknown (unknown if destroyed)
  Sequencing primers: 5′ CMV-F
Terms and licenses: Academic/Nonprofit Terms; Industry Terms: Not Available to Industry
How to cite: HLH Bmal Pas 1-465-VenC L115E was a gift from Joseph Takahashi (Addgene plasmid # 47377 ; http://n2t.net/addgene:47377 ; RRID:Addgene_47377)
